Addgene plasmid #23889: pDONR223-MET
Depositing lab: William Hahn & David Root. Depositing organization: Dana-Farber Cancer Institute. Publication: COT drives resistance to RAF inhibition through MAP kinase pathway reactivation. Johannessen CM, Boehm JS, Kim SY, Thomas SR, Wardwell L, Johnson LA, Emery CM, Stransky N, Cogdill AP, Barretina J, Caponigro G, Hieronymus H, Murray RR, Salehi-Ashtiani K, Hill DE, Vidal M, Zhao JJ, Yang X, Alkan O, Kim S, Harris JL, Wilson CJ, Myer VE, Finan PM, Root DE, Roberts TM, Golub T, Flaherty KT, Dummer R, Weber BL, Sellers WR, Schlegel R, Wargo JA, Hahn WC, Garraway LA. Nature. 2010 Dec 16;468(7326):968-72. doi: 10.1038/nature09627 PubMed 21107320.
Backbone
  Vector backbone: pDONR223
  Backbone manufacturer: Invitrogen
  Backbone size w/o insert (bp): 5005
  Vector type: Gateway Donor vector
Growth in bacteria
  Bacterial resistance: Spectinomycin, 50 μg/mL
  Growth temperature: 37°C
  Growth strain: DH5alpha
  Copy number: High Copy
Gene/Insert
  Gene/Insert name: MET (alt name: met proto-oncogene (hepatocyte growth factor receptor))
  Species: H. sapiens (human)
  Insert size (bp): 4173
  GenBank ID: NM_000245
  Entrez Gene: MET (a.k.a. AUTS9, DA11, DFNB97, HGFR, RCCP2, c-Met)
  Cloning method: Gateway Cloning
  Sequencing primers: 5′ M13pUC-fwd; 3′ M13rev
Terms and licenses: Academic/Nonprofit Terms; Industry Terms: Not Available to Industry
Depositor comments: Please note that though the depositor's sequence suggests that this plasmid has MET transcript variant 1, a requesting scientist who sequenced the entire insert determined that this plasmid actually contains transcript variant 2 (NM_000245). The ORF has no Stop codon. This design enables easy recombination into a destination vector to add an epitope tag of choice and Stop codon to the ORF. Do NOT use this plasmid directly for transfections. A set of 4 custom lentiviral vectors is available ( pLX301 (http://www.addgene.org/25895/) , pLX302 (http://www.addgene.org/25896/) , pLX303 (http://www.addgene.org/25897/) , pLX304 (http://www.addgene.org/25890/) ) to be used to express these ORFs in mammalian cells. These plasmids are not included in the kit and must be ordered separately.
How to cite: pDONR223-MET was a gift from William Hahn & David Root (Addgene plasmid # 23889 ; http://n2t.net/addgene:23889 ; RRID:Addgene_23889)
