[The description below was written by a language model from this plasmid's Addgene catalogue record and the feature table of its GenBank file.]
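Description:
pDONR223-MET is a Gateway entry clone built in the Invitrogen pDONR223 donor backbone, carrying the open reading frame of human MET, the proto-oncogene that encodes the hepatocyte growth factor receptor tyrosine kinase. The plasmid is maintained in E. coli through a high-copy ColE1/pUC-type origin and is selected with spectinomycin through the aadA aminoglycoside adenylyltransferase gene, which also confers streptomycin resistance. In the held sequence record (about 7 kb), the insert region is not annotated as a feature. It lies between attL1 and attL2, the sites recognised by LR Clonase, and the roughly 4.2 kb interval between them matches the catalogued insert size. M13 forward and reverse primer sites and a T7 promoter flank the att sites for sequence verification. The rrnB T1 and T2 terminators sit upstream and insulate the cloning region from read-through transcription.

The record shows no eukaryotic promoter, and the ORF lacks a stop codon. An LR reaction can therefore move it in frame into a destination vector that supplies a promoter, a C-terminal epitope tag and the stop codon. For this reason the depositor warns against transfecting the plasmid directly and points to a companion set of lentiviral destination vectors for mammalian expression. The depositor's sequence suggested MET transcript variant 1, but a requesting scientist who sequenced the full insert found transcript variant 2, which is the listed reference accession. The clone belongs to a kinase ORF collection used in a published study of resistance to RAF inhibition through MAP kinase pathway reactivation.
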