LOCUS       Exported 6960 bp ds-DNA circular SYN 12-MAY-2021
DEFINITION  synthetic circular DNA
ACCESSION   .
VERSION     .
KEYWORDS    pDONR223-MET
SOURCE      synthetic DNA construct
  ORGANISM  synthetic DNA construct
REFERENCE   1 (bases 1 to 6960)
  AUTHORS   Johannessen CM, Boehm JS, Kim SY, Thomas SR, Wardwell L, Johnson LA,
            Emery CM, Stransky N, Cogdill AP, Barretina J, Caponigro G,
            Hieronymus H, Murray RR, Salehi-Ashtiani K, Hill DE, Vidal M, Zhao
            JJ, Yang X, Alkan O, Kim S, Harris JL, Wilson CJ, Myer VE, Finan PM,
            Root DE, Roberts TM, Golub T, Flaherty KT, Dummer R, Weber BL,
            Sellers WR, Schlegel R, Wargo JA, Hahn WC, Garraway LA
  TITLE     COT drives resistance to RAF inhibition through MAP kinase pathway
            reactivation.
  JOURNAL   Nature. 2010 Nov 24. ():.
  PUBMED    21107320
REFERENCE   2 (bases 1 to 6960)
  AUTHORS   .
  TITLE     Direct Submission
  JOURNAL   Exported May 12, 2021 from SnapGene Server 1.1.58
            http://www.snapgene.com
FEATURES             Location/Qualifiers
     source          1..6960
                     /organism="synthetic DNA construct"
                     /mol_type="other DNA"
     terminator      54..140
                     /gene="Escherichia coli rrnB"
                     /label=rrnB T1 terminator
                     /note="transcription terminator T1 from the E. coli rrnB
                     gene"
     primer_bind     189..211
                     /label=M13/pUC Forward
                     /note="In lacZ gene"
     primer_bind     203..220
                     /label=M13 Forward
                     /note="In lacZ gene. Also called M13-F20 or M13 (-21)
                     Forward"
     primer_bind     204..220
                     /label=M13 fwd
                     /note="common sequencing primer, one of multiple similar
                     variants"
     protein_bind    236..335
                     /gene="mutant version of attL"
                     /label=attL1
                     /bound_moiety="LR Clonase(TM)"
                     /note="recombination site for the Gateway(R) LR reaction"
     protein_bind    complement(4506..4605)
                     /gene="mutant version of attL"
                     /label=attL2
                     /bound_moiety="LR Clonase(TM)"
                     /note="recombination site for the Gateway(R) LR reaction"
     primer_bind     complement(4622..4641)
                     /label=T7
                     /note="T7 promoter, forward primer"
     promoter        complement(4623..4641)
                     /label=T7 promoter
                     /note="promoter for bacteriophage T7 RNA polymerase"
     primer_bind     complement(4646..4662)
                     /label=M13 rev
                     /note="common sequencing primer, one of multiple similar
                     variants"
     primer_bind     complement(4646..4662)
                     /label=M13 Reverse
                     /note="In lacZ gene. Also called M13-rev"
     CDS             5093..5884
                     /codon_start=1
                     /gene="aadA"
                     /product="aminoglycoside adenylyltransferase (Murphy,
                     1985)"
                     /label=SmR
                     /note="confers resistance to spectinomycin and
                     streptomycin"
                     /translation="MREAVIAEVSTQLSEVVGVIERHLEPTLLAVHLYGSAVDGGLKPH
                     SDIDLLVTVTVRLDETTRRALINDLLETSASPGESEILRAVEVTIVVHDDIIPWRYPAK
                     RELQFGEWQRNDILAGIFEPATIDIDLAILLTKAREHSVALVGPAAEELFDPVPEQDLF
                     EALNETLTLWNSPPDWAGDERNVVLTLSRIWYSAVTGKIAPKDVAADWAMERLPAQYQP
                     VILEARQAYLGQEEDRLASRADQLEEFVHYVKGEITKVVGK"
     rep_origin      5977..6565
                     /direction=RIGHT
                     /label=ori
                     /note="high-copy-number ColE1/pMB1/pBR322/pUC origin of
                     replication"
     primer_bind     6466..6485
                     /label=pBR322ori-F
                     /note="pBR322 origin, forward primer"
     primer_bind     6719..6736
                     /label=L4440
                     /note="L4440 vector, forward primer"
     terminator      6895..6922
                     /label=rrnB T2 terminator
                     /note="transcription terminator T2 from the E. coli rrnB
                     gene"
ORIGIN
        1 gcccgccacc ctccgggccg ttgcttcaca acgttcaaat ccgctcccgg cggatttgtc
       61 ctactcagga gagcgttcac cgacaaacaa cagataaaac gaaaggccca gtcttccgac
      121 tgagcctttc gttttatttg atgcctggca gttccctact ctcgcgttaa cgctagcatg
      181 gatgttttcc cagtcacgac gttgtaaaac gacggccagt cttaagctcg ggccccaaat
      241 aatgatttta ttttgactga tagtgacctg ttcgttgcaa caaattgatg agcaatgctt
      301 ttttataatg ccaactttgt acaaaaaagt tggcaccatg aaggcccccg ctgtgcttgc
      361 acctggcatc ctcgtgctcc tgtttacctt ggtgcagagg agcaatgggg agtgtaaaga
      421 ggcactagca aagtccgaga tgaatgtgaa tatgaagtat cagcttccca acttcaccgc
      481 ggaaacaccc atccagaatg tcattctaca tgagcatcac attttccttg gtgccactaa
      541 ctacatttat gttttaaatg aggaagacct tcagaaggtt gctgagtaca agactgggcc
      601 tgtgctggaa cacccagatt gtttcccatg tcaggactgc agcagcaaag ccaatttatc
      661 aggaggtgtt tggaaagata acatcaacat ggctctagtt gtcgacacct actatgatga
      721 tcaactcatt agctgtggca gcgtcaacag agggacctgc cagcgacatg tctttcccca
      781 caatcatact gctgacatac agtcggaggt tcactgcata ttctccccac agatagaaga
      841 gcccagccag tgtcctgact gtgtggtgag cgccctggga gccaaagtcc tttcatctgt
      901 aaaggaccgg ttcatcaact tctttgtagg caataccata aattcttctt atttcccaga
      961 tcatccattg cattcgatat cagtgagaag gctaaaggaa acgaaagatg gttttatgtt
     1021 tttgacggac cagtcctaca ttgatgtttt acctgagttc agagattctt accccattaa
     1081 gtatgtccat gcctttgaaa gcaacaattt tatttacttc ttgacggtcc aaagggaaac
     1141 tctagatgct cagacttttc acacaagaat aatcaggttc tgttccataa actctggatt
     1201 gcattcctac atggaaatgc ctctggagtg tattctcaca gaaaagagaa aaaagagatc
     1261 cacaaagaag gaagtgttta atatacttca ggctgcgtat gtcagcaagc ctggggccca
     1321 gcttgctaga caaataggag ccagcctgaa tgatgacatt cttttcgggg tgttcgcaca
     1381 aagcaagcca gattctgccg aaccaatgga tcgatctgcc atgtgtgcat tccctatcaa
     1441 atatgtcaac gacttcttca acaagatcgt caacaaaaac aatgtgagat gtctccagca
     1501 tttttacgga cccaatcatg agcactgctt taataggaca cttctgagaa attcatcagg
     1561 ctgtgaagcg cgccgtgatg aatatcgaac agagtttacc acagctttgc agcgcgttga
     1621 cttattcatg ggtcaattca gcgaagtcct cttaacatct atatccacct tcattaaagg
     1681 agacctcacc atagctaatc ttgggacatc agagggtcgc ttcatgcagg ttgtggtttc
     1741 tcgatcagga ccatcaaccc ctcatgtgaa ttttctcctg gactcccatc cagtgtctcc
     1801 agaagtgatt gtggagcata cattaaacca aaatggctac acactggtta tcactgggaa
     1861 gaagatcacg aagatcccat tgaatggctt gggctgcaga catttccagt cctgcagtca
     1921 atgcctctct gccccaccct ttgttcagtg tggctggtgc cacgacaaat gtgtgcgatc
     1981 ggaggaatgc ctgagcggga catggactca acagatctgt ctgcctgcaa tctacaaggt
     2041 tttcccaaat agtgcacccc ttgaaggagg gacaaggctg accatatgtg gctgggactt
     2101 tggatttcgg aggaataata aatttgattt aaagaaaact agagttctcc ttggaaatga
     2161 gagctgcacc ttgactttaa gtgagagcac gatgaataca ttgaaatgca cagttggtcc
     2221 tgccatgaat aagcatttca atatgtccat aattatttca aatggccacg ggacaacaca
     2281 gtacagtaca ttctcctatg tggatcctgt aataacaagt atttcgccga aatacggtcc
     2341 tatggctggt ggcactttac ttactttaac tggaaattac ctaaacagtg ggaattctag
     2401 acacatttca attggtggaa aaacatgtac tttaaaaagt gtgtcaaaca atattcttga
     2461 atgttatacc ccagcccaaa ccatttcaac tgagtttgct gttaaattga aaattgactt
     2521 agccaaccga gagacaagca tcttcagtta ccgtgaagat cccattgtct atgaaattca
     2581 tccaaccaaa tcttttatta gtggtgggag cacaataaca ggtgttggga aaaacctgaa
     2641 ttcagttagt gtcccgagaa tggtcataaa tgtgcatgaa gcaggaagga actttacagt
     2701 ggcatgtcaa catcgctcta attcagagat aatctgttgt accactcctt ccctgcaaca
     2761 gctgaatctg caactccccc tgaaaaccaa agcctttttc atgttagatg ggatcctttc
     2821 caaatacttt gatctcattt atgtacataa tcctgtgttt aagccttttg aaaagccagt
     2881 gatgatctca atgggcaatg aaaatgtact ggaaattaag ggaaatgata ttgaccctga
     2941 agcagttaaa ggtgaagtgt taaaagttgg aaataagagc tgtgagaata tacacttaca
     3001 ttctgaagcc gttttatgca cggtccccaa tgacctgctg aaattgaaca gcgagctaaa
     3061 tatagagtgg aagcaagcaa tttcttcaac cgtccttgga aaagtaatag ttcaaccaga
     3121 tcagaatttc acaggattga ttgctggtgt tgtctcaata tcaacagcac tgttattact
     3181 acttgggttt ttcctgtggc tgaaaaagag aaagcaaatt aaagatctgg gcagtgaatt
     3241 agttcgctac gatgcaagag tacacactcc tcatttggat aggcttgtaa gtgcccgaag
     3301 tgtaagccca actacagaaa tggtttcaaa tgaatctgta gactaccgag ctacttttcc
     3361 agaagatcag tttcctaatt catctcagaa cggttcatgc cgacaagtgc agtatcctct
     3421 gacagacatg tcccccatcc taactagtgg ggactctgat atatccagtc cattactgca
     3481 aaatactgtc cacattgacc tcagtgctct aaatccagag ctggtccagg cagtgcagca
     3541 tgtagtgatt gggcccagta gcctgattgt gcatttcaat gaagtcatag gaagagggca
     3601 ttttggttgt gtatatcatg ggactttgtt ggacaatgat ggcaagaaaa ttcactgtgc
     3661 tgtgaaatcc ttgaacagaa tcactgacat aggagaagtt tcccaatttc tgaccgaggg
     3721 aatcatcatg aaagatttta gtcatcccaa tgtcctctcg ctcctgggaa tctgcctgcg
     3781 aagtgaaggg tctccgctgg tggtcctacc atacatgaaa catggagatc ttcgaaattt
     3841 cattcgaaat gagactcata atccaactgt aaaagatctt attggctttg gtcttcaagt
     3901 agccaaaggc atgaaatatc ttgcaagcaa aaagtttgtc cacagagact tggctgcaag
     3961 aaactgtatg ctggatgaaa aattcacagt caaggttgct gattttggtc ttgccagaga
     4021 catgtatgat aaagaatact atagtgtaca caacaaaaca ggtgcaaagc tgccagtgaa
     4081 gtggatggct ttggaaagtc tgcaaactca aaagtttacc accaagtcag atgtgtggtc
     4141 ctttggcgtg ctcctctggg agctgatgac aagaggagcc ccaccttatc ctgacgtaaa
     4201 cacctttgat ataactgttt acttgttgca agggagaaga ctcctacaac ccgaatactg
     4261 cccagacccc ttatatgaag taatgctaaa atgctggcac cctaaagccg aaatgcgccc
     4321 atccttttct gaactggtgt cccggatatc agcgatcttc tctactttca ttggggagca
     4381 ctatgtccat gtgaacgcta cttatgtgaa cgtaaaatgt gtcgctccgt atccttctct
     4441 gttgtcatca gaagataacg ctgatgatga ggtggacaca cgaccagcct ccttctggga
     4501 gacatcacca actttcttgt acaaagttgg cattataaga aagcattgct tatcaatttg
     4561 ttgcaacgaa caggtcacta tcagtcaaaa taaaatcatt atttgccatc cagctgatat
     4621 cccctatagt gagtcgtatt acatggtcat agctgtttcc tggcagctct ggcccgtgtc
     4681 tcaaaatctc tgatgttaca ttgcacaaga taaaaatata tcatcatgcc tcctctagac
     4741 cagccaggac agaaatgcct cgacttcgct gctacccaag gttgccgggt gacgcacacc
     4801 gtggaaacgg atgaaggcac gaacccagtg gacataagcc tgttcggttc gtaagctgta
     4861 atgcaagtag cgtatgcgct cacgcaactg gtccagaacc ttgaccgaac gcagcggtgg
     4921 taacggcgca gtggcggttt tcatggcttg ttatgactgt ttttttgggg tacagtctat
     4981 gcctcgggca tccaagcagc aagcgcgtta cgccgtgggt cgatgtttga tgttatggag
     5041 cagcaacgat gttacgcagc agggcagtcg ccctaaaaca aagttaaaca ttatgaggga
     5101 agcggtgatc gccgaagtat cgactcaact atcagaggta gttggcgtca tcgagcgcca
     5161 tctcgaaccg acgttgctgg ccgtacattt gtacggctcc gcagtggatg gcggcctgaa
     5221 gccacacagt gatattgatt tgctggttac ggtgaccgta aggcttgatg aaacaacgcg
     5281 gcgagctttg atcaacgacc ttttggaaac ttcggcttcc cctggagaga gcgagattct
     5341 ccgcgctgta gaagtcacca ttgttgtgca cgacgacatc attccgtggc gttatccagc
     5401 taagcgcgaa ctgcaatttg gagaatggca gcgcaatgac attcttgcag gtatcttcga
     5461 gccagccacg atcgacattg atctggctat cttgctgaca aaagcaagag aacatagcgt
     5521 tgccttggta ggtccagcgg cggaggaact ctttgatccg gttcctgaac aggatctatt
     5581 tgaggcgcta aatgaaacct taacgctatg gaactcgccg cccgactggg ctggcgatga
     5641 gcgaaatgta gtgcttacgt tgtcccgcat ttggtacagc gcagtaaccg gcaaaatcgc
     5701 gccgaaggat gtcgctgccg actgggcaat ggagcgcctg ccggcccagt atcagcccgt
     5761 catacttgaa gctagacagg cttatcttgg acaagaagaa gatcgcttgg cctcgcgcgc
     5821 agatcagttg gaagaatttg tccactacgt gaaaggcgag atcaccaagg tagtcggcaa
     5881 ataaccctcg agccacccat gaccaaaatc ccttaacgtg agttacgcgt cgttccactg
     5941 agcgtcagac cccgtagaaa agatcaaagg atcttcttga gatccttttt ttctgcgcgt
     6001 aatctgctgc ttgcaaacaa aaaaaccacc gctaccagcg gtggtttgtt tgccggatca
     6061 agagctacca actctttttc cgaaggtaac tggcttcagc agagcgcaga taccaaatac
     6121 tgttcttcta gtgtagccgt agttaggcca ccacttcaag aactctgtag caccgcctac
     6181 atacctcgct ctgctaatcc tgttaccagt ggctgctgcc agtggcgata agtcgtgtct
     6241 taccgggttg gactcaagac gatagttacc ggataaggcg cagcggtcgg gctgaacggg
     6301 gggttcgtgc acacagccca gcttggagcg aacgacctac accgaactga gatacctaca
     6361 gcgtgagcta tgagaaagcg ccacgcttcc cgaagggaga aaggcggaca ggtatccggt
     6421 aagcggcagg gtcggaacag gagagcgcac gagggagctt ccagggggaa acgcctggta
     6481 tctttatagt cctgtcgggt ttcgccacct ctgacttgag cgtcgatttt tgtgatgctc
     6541 gtcagggggg cggagcctat ggaaaaacgc cagcaacgcg gcctttttac ggttcctggc
     6601 cttttgctgg ccttttgctc acatgttctt tcctgcgtta tcccctgatt ctgtggataa
     6661 ccgtattacc gcctttgagt gagctgatac cgctcgccgc agccgaacga ccgagcgcag
     6721 cgagtcagtg agcgaggaag cggaagagcg cccaatacgc aaaccgcctc tccccgcgcg
     6781 ttggccgatt cattaatgca gctggcacga caggtttccc gactggaaag cgggcagtga
     6841 gcgcaacgca attaatacgc gtaccgctag ccaggaagag tttgtagaaa cgcaaaaagg
     6901 ccatccgtca ggatggcctt ctgcttagtt tgatgcctgg cagtttatgg cgggcgtcct
//
