>Addgene plasmid #23889 | pDONR223-MET | addgene partial sequence | sequence record 29714 | 23889 with M13pUC-fwd
CCAATAATGATTTTATTTTGACTGATAGTGACCTGTTCGTTGCAACAAATTGATGAGCAATGCTTTTTTA
TAATGCCAACTTTGTACAAAAAAGTTGGCACCATGAAGGCCCCCGCTGTGCTTGCACCTGGCATCCTCGT
GCTCCTGTTTACCTTGGTGCAGAGGAGCAATGGGGAGTGTAAAGAGGCACTAGCAAAGTCCGAGATGAAT
GTGAATATGAAGTATCAGCTTCCCAACTTCACCGCGGAAACACCCATCCAGAATGTCATTCTACATGAGC
ATCACATTTTCCTTGGTGCCACTAACTACATTTATGTTTTAAATGAGGAAGACCTTCAGAAGGTTGCTGA
GTACAAGACTGGGCCTGTGCTGGAACACCCAGATTGTTTCCCATGTCAGGACTGCAGCAGCAAAGCCAAT
TTATCAGGAGGTGTTTGGAAAGATAACATCAACATGGCTCTAGTTGTCGACACCTACTATGATGATCAAC
TCATTAGCTGTGGCAGCGTCAACAGAGGGACCTGCCAGCGACATGTCT
